Addgene plasmid #126897: pENTRY4_Rac5
Purpose: Gateway pENTR-plasmid to generate a binary construct for genome editing of the wheat homolog of a susceptibility gene of O. sativa. Encodes wheat optimized Cas9 and gene specific sgRNA modules.
Depositing lab: Sophien Kamoun. Depositing organization: Sainsbury Laboratory, Norwich.
Backbone
  Vector backbone: pENTR4
  Vector type: CRISPR
Growth in bacteria
  Bacterial resistance: Kanamycin, 50 μg/mL
  Growth temperature: 37°C
  Growth strain: DH5alpha
  Copy number: High Copy
Gene/Insert
  Gene/Insert name: Wheat_live_Cas9
  gRNA/shRNA sequence: TCGGTTCATCAAGTGCGTGA, GGGGAAGGTGTTGGATGTGT, GGTGACGCACTTTATGAACC, ACGTACGGTGGGGAAGGTGT
  Species: Synthetic
  Insert size (bp): 8726
  Cloning method: Restriction Enzyme; 5′ cloning site Unknown (unknown if destroyed)
Terms and licenses: Academic/Nonprofit Terms; Industry Terms: Not Available to Industry
Depositor comments: Encodes gene specific sgRNAs driven by the wheat U6 promoter.
How to cite: pENTRY4_Rac5 was a gift from Sophien Kamoun (Addgene plasmid # 126897 ; http://n2t.net/addgene:126897 ; RRID:Addgene_126897)
