[The description below was written by a language model from this plasmid's Addgene catalogue record and pLannotate feature annotations shown in this document.]
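Description:
pENTRY4_Rac5 is a Gateway entry clone built on the pENTR4 backbone, about 12.1 kb in the sequenced record. It serves as an intermediate for assembling a plant binary vector for CRISPR/Cas9 genome editing in wheat. It is maintained in E. coli at high copy through a ColE1/pUC-type origin and selected with kanamycin via an aminoglycoside phosphotransferase gene. The rrnB T1 and T2 terminators sit upstream of the cloning region to insulate it from read-through transcription. The entire payload lies between attL1 and attL2, so an LR recombination reaction can transfer it in one step into an attR-containing destination vector.

The catalogued insert, roughly 8.7 kb and named Wheat_live_Cas9, combines a nuclease cassette with a guide RNA array. A maize polyubiquitin promoter, a strong constitutive promoter widely used in cereals, precedes a Streptococcus pyogenes Cas9 coding sequence described as wheat-optimized. Downstream of Cas9, the annotation detects an Arabidopsis histone H2B coding sequence followed by a GFP variant and then a NOS terminator. This arrangement suggests a chromatin-localized fluorescent marker for visualizing cells that express the cassette, though the record does not state how it is linked to Cas9.

Four tandem sgRNA modules follow, each ending in the S. pyogenes guide scaffold. According to the depositor they are driven by the wheat U6 promoter, which the automated annotation did not detect. The short attB2-like fragments after each scaffold are probably cloning remnants. The four guides target the wheat homolog of a rice susceptibility gene, presumably Rac5 given the plasmid name. The aim is to generate edited wheat lines once the cassette has been moved into a binary vector.
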