Features (pLannotate 1.2.2; 23 found; start..end, strand, type, name):
      1..46      +  rep_origin     RSF ori (fragment): Plasmids containing the RSF 1030 origin of replication can be propagated in E. coli cells that contain additional plasmids with compatible origins.
    103..189     +  terminator     rrnB T1 terminator: Escherichia coli rrnB; transcription terminator T1 from the E. coli rrnB gene
    281..308     +  terminator     rrnB T2 terminator: transcription terminator T2 from the E. coli rrnB gene
    358..457     +  protein_bind   attL1: mutant version of attL; recombination site for the Gateway® LR reaction LR Clonase™
    491..2040    +  promoter       Ubi promoter (fragment): maize polyubiquitin gene promoter
   2258..2280    -  misc_feature   MCS (fragment): pUC18/19 multiple cloning site
   2414..6517    +  CDS            cas9: CAS9_STRP1 - Also known as csn1 From Streptococcus pyogenes serotype M1.
   6704..7138    +  CDS            H2B10_ARATH: Experimental evidence at protein level: Swiss-Prot protein existence level 1. Core component of nucleosome. Nucleosomes wrap and compact DNA into chromatin, limiting DNA accessibility to the cellular machineries which require DNA as a template. Histones thereby play a central role in transcription regulation, DNA repair, DNA replication and chromosomal stability. DNA accessibility is regulated via a complex set of post-translational modifications of histones, also called histone code, and nucleosome remodeling. From Arabidopsis thaliana (Mouse-ear cress).
   7157..7873    +  CDS            oxGFP: oxGFP is a basic (constitutively fluorescent) green fluorescent protein published in 2015, derived from Aequorea victoria.
   7903..8098    +  terminator     NOS terminator (fragment): nopaline synthase terminator and poly(A) signal
   8502..8577    +  misc_RNA       gRNA scaffold: guide RNA scaffold for the Streptococcus pyogenes CRISPR/Cas9 system
   8589..8610    -  protein_bind   attB2 (fragment): mutant version of attB; recombination site for the Gateway® BP reaction BP Clonase™
   9026..9101    +  misc_RNA       gRNA scaffold: guide RNA scaffold for the Streptococcus pyogenes CRISPR/Cas9 system
   9113..9134    -  protein_bind   attB2 (fragment): mutant version of attB; recombination site for the Gateway® BP reaction BP Clonase™
   9550..9625    +  misc_RNA       gRNA scaffold: guide RNA scaffold for the Streptococcus pyogenes CRISPR/Cas9 system
   9637..9658    -  protein_bind   attB2 (fragment): mutant version of attB; recombination site for the Gateway® BP reaction BP Clonase™
  10074..10149   +  misc_RNA       gRNA scaffold: guide RNA scaffold for the Streptococcus pyogenes CRISPR/Cas9 system
  10161..10182   -  protein_bind   attB2 (fragment): mutant version of attB; recombination site for the Gateway® BP reaction BP Clonase™
  10223..10240   +  terminator     NOS terminator (fragment): nopaline synthase terminator and poly(A) signal
  10290..10308   -  promoter       T7 promoter: promoter for bacteriophage T7 RNA polymerase
  10326..10425   -  protein_bind   attL2: mutant version of attL; recombination site for the Gateway® LR reaction LR Clonase™
  10548..11357   +  CDS            KanR: aminoglycoside phosphotransferase; aph(3')-Ia; confers resistance to kanamycin in bacteria or G418 (Geneticin®) in eukaryotes
  11447..12035   +  rep_origin     ori: high-copy-number ColE1/pMB1/pBR322/pUC origin of replication
>Addgene plasmid #126897 | pENTRY4_Rac5 | addgene full sequence | sequence record 250096 | Addgene NGS Result
CTTTCCTGCGTTATCCCCTGATTCTGTGGATAACCGTATTACCGCTAGCATGGATCTCGGGGACGTCTAA
CTACTAAGCGAGAGTAGGGAACTGCCAGGCATCAAATAAAACGAAAGGCTCAGTCGGAGGACTGGGCCTT
TCGTTTTATCTGTTGTTTGTCGGTGAACGCTCTCCTGAGTAGGACAAATCCGCCGGGAGCGGATTTGAAC
GTTGTGAAGCAACGGCCCGGAGGGTGGCGGGCAGGACGCCCGCCATAAACTGCCAGGCATCAAACTAAGC
AGAAGGCCATCCTGACGGATGGCCTTTTTGCGTTTCTACAAACTCTTCCTGTTAGTTAGTTACTTAAGCT
CGGGCCCCAAATAATGATTTTATTTTGACTGATAGTGACCTGTTCGTTGCAACAAATTGATAAGCAATGC
TTTTTTATAATGCCAACTTTGTACAAAAAAGCAGGCTCCACCATGGTACAAAGTGGTGAAGCTTGCATGC
CTGCAGTGCAGCGTGACCCGGTCGTGCCCCTCTCTAGAGATAATGAGCATTGCATGTCTAAGTTATAAAA
AATTACCACATATTTTTTTTGTCACACTTGTTTGAAGTGCAGTTTATCTATCTTTATACATATATTTAAA
CTTTACTCTACGAATAATATAATCTATAGTACTACAATAATATCAGTGTTTTAGAGAATCATATAAATGA
ACAGTTAGACATGGTCTAAAGGACAATTGAGTATTTTGACAACAGGACTCTACAGTTTTATCTTTTTAGT
GTGCATGTGTTCTCCTTTTTTTTTGCAAATAGCTTCACCTATATAATACTTCATCCATTTTATTAGTACA
TCCATTTAGGGTTTAGGGTTAATGGTTTTTATAGACTAATTTTTTTAGTACATCTATTTTATTCTATTTT
AGCCTCTAAATTAAGAAAACTAAAACTCTATTTTAGTTTTTTTATTTAATAATTTAGATATAAAATAGAA
TAAAATAAAGTGACTAAAAATTAAACAAATACCCTTTAAGAAATTAAAAAAACTAAGGAAACATTTTTCT
TGTTTCGAGTAGATAATGCCAGCCTGTTAAACGCCGTCGACGAGTCTAACGGACACCAACCAGCGAACCA
GCAGCGTCGCGTCGGGCCAAGCGAAGCAGACGGCACGGCATCTCTGTCGCTGCCTCTGGACCCCTCTCGA
GAGTTCCGCTCCACCGTTGGACTTGCTCCGCTGTCGGCATCCAGAAATTGCGTGGCGGAGCGGCAGACGT
GAGCCGGCACGGCAGGCGGCCTCCTCCTCCTCTCACGGCACCGGCAGCTACGGGGGATTCCTTTCCCACC
GCTCCTTCGCTTTCCCTTCCTCGCCCGCCGTAATAAATAGACACCCCCTCCACACCCTCTTTCCCCAACC
TCGTGTTGTTCGGAGCGCACACACACACAACCAGATCTCCCCCAAATCCACCCGTCGGCACCTCCGCTTC
AAGGTACGCCGCTCGTCCTCCCCCCCCCCCCCTCTCTACCTTCTCTAGATCGGCGTTCCGGTCCATGGTT
AGGGCCCGGTAGTTCTACTTCTGTTCATGTTTGTGTTAGATCCGTGTTTGTGTTAGATCCGTGCTGCTAG
CGTTCGTACACGGATGCGACCTGTACGTCAGACACGTTCTGATTGCTAACTTGCCAGTGTTTCTCTTTGG
GGAATCCTGGGATGGCTCTAGCCGTTCCGCAGACGGGATCGATTTCATGATTTTTTTTGTTTCGTTGCAT
AGGGTTTGGTTTGCCCTTTTCCTTTATTTCAATATATGCCGTGCACTTGTTTGTCGGGTCATCTTTTCAT
GCTTTTTTTTGTCTTGGTTGTGATGATGTGGTGTGGTTGGGCGGTCGTTCATTCGTTCTAGATCGGAGTA
GAATACTGTTTCAAACTACCTGGTGTATTTATTAATTTTGGAACTGTATGTGTGTGTCATACATCTTCAT
AGTTACGAGTTTAAGATGGATGGAAATATCGATCTAGGATAGGTATACATGTTGATGTGGGTTTTACTGA
TGCATATACATGATGGCATATGCAGCATCTATTCATATGCTCTAACCTTGAGTACCTATCTATTATAATA
AACAAGTATGTTTTATAATTATTTTGATCTTGATATACTTGGATGATGGCATATGCAGCAGCTATATGTG
GATTTTTTTAGCCCTGCCTTCATACGCTATTTATTTGCTTGGTACTGTTTCTTTTGTCGATGCTCACCCT
GTTGTTTGGTGTTACTTCTGCAGGTCGACTCTAGAGGATCTGGAATTCCCGGGGAGAATCTGGAGCTCTC
GAGATTTCTCACGCGTGCCACCATGGGGCCGAAGAAGAAGAGGAAGGTGGGTAGGGTGTGTCGGATTAGC
AGCCTTCGGTACAGGGGTCCTGGCATTGCCACCATGGACAAGAAGTACTCTATCGGGTTGGATATAGGAA
CGAATAGTGTGGGTTGGGCTGTCATCACTGACGAGTACAAGGTGCCATCGAAGAAATTTAAAGTGCTGGG
CAACACCGACAGGCACTCCATCAAGAAGAACCTAATAGGTGCGTTGCTCTTTGATTCCGGGGAGACAGCC
GAAGCGACCCGCCTCAAGCGCACAGCAAGAAGGCGCTATACGCGTAGAAAGAACAGGATCTGCTACCTAC
AAGAGATCTTTTCCAACGAAATGGCGAAAGTGGATGACTCCTTCTTCCATCGGCTCGAGGAAAGCTTCCT
CGTAGAAGAGGACAAGAAGCACGAACGCCATCCGATATTCGGGAACATTGTCGACGAAGTCGCATACCAC
GAGAAGTATCCTACCATCTATCACCTGAGGAAGAAGCTCGTAGATAGCACTGACAAGGCTGATTTGCGCC
TCATCTATTTGGCCCTGGCCCATATGATTAAGTTCCGTGGGCACTTCCTCATCGAAGGCGACCTTAATCC
GGACAATTCCGATGTTGACAAACTCTTCATCCAACTGGTCCAGACATACAATCAGCTCTTTGAAGAGAAC
CCCATCAACGCGTCAGGAGTTGATGCGAAGGCAATCTTGAGTGCTCGGCTGTCGAAAAGCCGGAGGCTCG
AAAATCTGATAGCCCAACTGCCAGGCGAAAAGAAGAACGGATTGTTTGGCAACCTTATTGCCCTTAGTCT
AGGGCTCACCCCTAACTTCAAGTCTAACTTTGACCTGGCCGAGGATGCCAAGCTCCAACTGTCCAAAGAC
ACGTACGACGACGATCTCGACAATCTGCTTGCCCAAATCGGCGACCAGTATGCGGACCTTTTCCTTGCAG
CGAAGAACTTGTCAGATGCAATCCTCTTGTCCGATATTCTGCGCGTTAACACTGAGATTACCAAGGCTCC
TCTTTCGGCATCCATGATCAAACGGTACGACGAACATCACCAGGATCTCACGCTCCTCAAGGCTCTCGTC
AGACAACAGCTGCCGGAGAAGTACAAAGAGATCTTCTTCGATCAATCAAAGAACGGGTATGCTGGGTACA
TCGACGGTGGCGCGTCACAGGAGGAGTTCTACAAGTTTATCAAGCCCATTCTCGAGAAGATGGATGGCAC
TGAAGAGCTCCTGGTTAAGCTCAATCGCGAGGATCTACTCCGCAAGCAGCGTACCTTCGACAATGGAAGC
ATTCCACACCAAATCCATCTGGGCGAGCTTCACGCCATACTTCGTAGGCAAGAGGACTTTTACCCATTCC
TCAAAGACAACCGGGAGAAAATCGAGAAGATCCTCACATTCAGAATCCCCTACTATGTGGGCCCATTGGC
AAGGGGCAACTCTAGGTTCGCGTGGATGACTAGAAAATCGGAGGAAACGATTACCCCATGGAACTTCGAG
GAGGTGGTGGACAAGGGCGCTTCTGCCCAAAGCTTCATCGAGAGGATGACCAACTTCGACAAGAATCTGC
CAAACGAGAAGGTCCTCCCCAAACATTCCCTACTGTACGAGTACTTCACCGTCTACAACGAGCTGACCAA
GGTCAAGTACGTTACTGAGGGTATGAGGAAACCGGCCTTTCTGTCAGGAGAGCAGAAGAAGGCCATAGTG
GATCTCCTTTTCAAGACCAATCGCAAGGTCACAGTCAAGCAGCTAAAGGAGGACTACTTTAAGAAAATCG
AGTGCTTTGACTCTGTGGAGATAAGCGGCGTTGAGGATCGCTTCAACGCCTCGCTGGGAACGTACCACGA
CTTGCTCAAGATCATTAAGGATAAAGACTTCCTCGATAACGAAGAGAACGAGGACATCTTGGAGGACATC
GTTCTGACGCTTACTCTCTTCGAGGACCGCGAGATGATCGAAGAGAGGCTCAAGACGTATGCGCACCTCT
TTGACGACAAAGTGATGAAGCAGCTGAAGCGCAGGCGCTACACAGGTTGGGGCAGGCTGAGCAGGAAGCT
GATCAATGGCATTCGCGATAAGCAGTCGGGCAAGACCATCCTCGACTTCCTCAAGTCCGATGGGTTCGCA
AACAGGAACTTTATGCAGCTAATCCACGATGACTCCTTGACCTTCAAGGAGGACATTCAGAAGGCTCAGG
TTTCAGGCCAAGGCGATTCGCTCCACGAGCATATCGCGAATTTGGCCGGATCTCCAGCCATCAAGAAGGG
TATACTTCAAACAGTGAAGGTTGTCGATGAGCTGGTCAAAGTGATGGGTAGACATAAGCCCGAGAATATC
GTGATTGAGATGGCTCGGGAGAACCAAACCACACAGAAGGGGCAGAAGAACTCCAGGGAAAGGATGAAGA
GAATCGAAGAAGGCATCAAGGAGCTCGGATCACAAATTCTCAAGGAGCATCCGGTCGAAAACACCCAACT
GCAAAACGAGAAGCTCTACCTCTACTACCTCCAAAACGGACGCGATATGTACGTGGACCAGGAGCTCGAC
ATCAATCGCCTATCTGACTACGATGTCGATCATATAGTACCACAAAGCTTCCTCAAAGACGACTCTATCG
ACAACAAGGTGCTGACCAGGTCCGACAAGAACCGCGGGAAGTCAGACAACGTGCCTTCTGAGGAAGTCGT
CAAGAAGATGAAGAACTACTGGAGGCAACTCCTCAATGCAAAGCTCATTACACAAAGGAAGTTCGACAAC
CTTACCAAGGCGGAGAGAGGCGGCCTCAGTGAGCTAGATAAGGCCGGATTTATCAAGCGCCAACTGGTTG
AGACACGGCAAATCACCAAGCACGTTGCACAGATCCTGGACTCACGCATGAACACAAAATACGATGAGAA
TGACAAGCTAATCCGGGAAGTCAAAGTTATTACTCTGAAATCTAAACTGGTGTCCGACTTTCGGAAGGAC
TTCCAGTTCTATAAGGTCCGTGAGATCAACAACTACCATCACGCCCATGATGCCTATCTCAATGCTGTGG
TTGGCACTGCACTCATCAAGAAATATCCCAAGCTTGAGTCGGAGTTCGTCTACGGTGACTACAAGGTTTA
TGACGTAAGGAAGATGATTGCGAAGAGTGAGCAGGAAATCGGCAAGGCCACCGCCAAGTACTTCTTTTAC
AGCAACATAATGAACTTCTTCAAGACTGAGATCACCCTGGCCAATGGAGAGATCAGAAAACGTCCGCTGA
TAGAGACTAACGGAGAAACTGGTGAGATAGTGTGGGACAAGGGGAGAGACTTTGCTACTGTCCGGAAGGT
GCTAAGCATGCCACAAGTCAACATCGTCAAGAAAACGGAAGTCCAAACCGGCGGCTTCTCGAAAGAGTCA
ATCCTTCCGAAGCGCAATAGCGATAAGCTTATAGCCCGTAAGAAAGACTGGGATCCAAAGAAGTACGGTG
GCTTTGACAGTCCTACAGTGGCGTACTCCGTGCTGGTTGTTGCCAAGGTGGAAAAGGGGAAGTCGAAGAA
GCTGAAGAGCGTAAAGGAGTTGCTCGGGATTACCATTATGGAGCGTTCCAGCTTTGAGAAGAATCCCATT
GATTTCTTGGAGGCGAAAGGATACAAGGAAGTCAAGAAAGATCTCATCATAAAGTTGCCGAAATACAGCT
TGTTCGAGCTGGAGAATGGGAGAAAGAGGATGCTTGCCAGCGCAGGCGAGTTGCAAAAGGGGAACGAGCT
GGCACTCCCATCCAAGTACGTCAACTTCCTGTATCTCGCCTCACACTATGAGAAACTTAAGGGTTCCCCA
GAGGACAATGAGCAAAAGCAGCTGTTTGTGGAGCAACACAAGCACTACCTCGATGAGATCATCGAACAGA
TCAGTGAGTTCTCGAAGAGGGTGATTCTTGCTGACGCTAACCTTGACAAGGTGTTGTCCGCCTACAACAA
GCATCGGGACAAACCCATCCGGGAGCAGGCAGAAAACATCATACACTTGTTCACGTTGACGAACCTTGGC
GCTCCTGCGGCGTTCAAATATTTTGACACGACGATTGATAGGAAGCGCTATACCAGCACCAAAGAAGTAC
TCGATGCCACCCTAATTCACCAGTCTATTACAGGCCTGTACGAAACGAGGATCGACTTGTCGCAACTAGG
AGGAGATGCCTATCCGTATGACGTGCCAGATTACGCCTCCCTTGGGTCTGGTTCCCCTAAGAAGAAGCGG
AAAGTGGAGGATCCCAAGAAGAAGCGCAAAGTCGACGGCGGATCCGGAGCCACGAACTTTTCCCTGCTCA
AGCAAGCTGGTGATGTGGAGGAGAATCCTGGCCCAGCTCCAGGCTCAACGTCCATGGCGAAGGCAGATAA
GAAACCAGCGGAGAAGAAACCGGCAGAGAAAACTCCGGCAGTCGAACCAGCAGCAGCGGCAGAGAAGAAA
CCAAAAGCCGGAAAGAAACTCCCCAAGGAACCAGCCGTCGCCGGAGACAAGAAGAAGAAGAGATCAAAGA
AGAACGTTGAGACATACAAGATCTACATCTTCAAGGTGTTGAAGCAAGTTCATCCAGACATCGGAATCTC
AAGCAAAGCGATGGGAATTATGAACAGTTTCATCAACGATATTTTTGAGAAGCTCGCTGGTGAATCTTCG
AAGCTGGCGAGGTACAACAAGAAGCCGACGATTACTTCCAGGGAGATTCAGACTGCGGTTAGACTTGTGT
TGCCCGGTGAGTTGGCGAAACATGCTGTGTCTGAAGGGACTAAGGCGGTTACGAAGTTTACGAGTTCTGC
TCAGGGCGCCTCTTTCATGGTGTCCAAAGGAGAGGAGCTCTTTACAGGAGTTGTGCCCATTTTGGTCGAG
TTGGATGGCGACGTAAATGGCCACAAGTTCAGCGTGAGAGGCGAAGGTGAAGGTGATGCCACCAATGGCA
AGCTTACCCTCAAGTTCATCTGTACCACTGGGAAACTGCCGGTTCCATGGCCAACGTTGGTCACCACTCT
CACATATGGTGTTCAGTGCTTTTCGAGGTATCCGGACCACATGAAACGCCATGACTTCTTCAAGTCAGCC
ATGCCTGAGGGGTATGTCCAAGAACGCACCATCAGCTTTAAGGACGACGGAACGTACAAGACACGTGCGG
AGGTCAAGTTCGAGGGAGATACACTGGTGAACAGGATCGAACTCAAAGGGATCGACTTCAAAGAGGACGG
CAACATACTGGGGCATAAGCTCGAGTACAACTTCAATTCTCACAACGTCTACATTACTGCCGACAAGCAG
AAGAACGGCATTAAGGCGAACTTCAAAATCCGGCATAATGTGGAGGATGGTAGTGTCCAACTGGCTGACC
ACTACCAGCAGAACACGCCGATAGGCGATGGCCCAGTGCTTCTGCCCGACAATCACTACCTGTCAACCCA
ATCCGTTCTGTCTAAGGACCCTAACGAAAAGAGGGATCACATGGTGCTTCTGGAGTTTGTAACGGCTGCA
GGCATCACTCATGGGATGGATGAGCTCTACAAGTGATAACTGCGGCCGCAGATATCACTAGTGTTCAAAC
ATTTGGCAATAAAGTTTCTTAAGATTGAATCCTGTTGCCGGTCTTGCGATGATTATCATATAATTTCTGT
TGAATTACGTTAAGCATGTAATAATTAACATGTAATGCATGACGTTATTTATGAGATGGGTTTTTATGAT
TAGAGTCCCGCAATTATACATTTAATACGCGATAGAAAACAAAATATAACTAGAATTCGAGCTCGGAGGA
CCAAGCCCGTTATTCTGACAGTTCTGGTGCTCAACACATTTATATTTATCAAGGAGCACATTGTTACTCA
CTGCTAGGAGGGAATCGAACTAGGAATATTGATCAGAGGAACTACGAGAGAGCTGAAGATAACTGCCCTC
TAGCTCTCACTGATCTGGGTCGCATAGTGAGATGCAGCCCACGTGAGTTCAGCAACGGTCTAGCGCTGGG
CTTTTAGGCCCGCATGATCGGGCTTTTGTCGGGTGGTCGACGTGTTCACGATTGGGGAGAGCAACGCAGC
AGTTCCTCTTAGTTTAGTCCCACCTCGCCTGTCCAGCAGAGTTCTGACCGGTTTATAAACTCGCTTGCTG
CATCAGACTTGTCGGTTCATCAAGTGCGTGAGTTTTAGAGCTAGAAATAGCAAGTTAAAATAAGGCTAGT
CCGTTATCAACTTGAAAAAGTGGCACCGAGTCGGTGCTTTTTTTCTAGACCCAGCTTTCTTGTACAAAGT
TGGCATTACGCTTTACGAATTCCCATGGGGAGGACCAAGCCCGTTATTCTGACAGTTCTGGTGCTCAACA
CATTTATATTTATCAAGGAGCACATTGTTACTCACTGCTAGGAGGGAATCGAACTAGGAATATTGATCAG
AGGAACTACGAGAGAGCTGAAGATAACTGCCCTCTAGCTCTCACTGATCTGGGTCGCATAGTGAGATGCA
GCCCACGTGAGTTCAGCAACGGTCTAGCGCTGGGCTTTTAGGCCCGCATGATCGGGCTTTTGTCGGGTGG
TCGACGTGTTCACGATTGGGGAGAGCAACGCAGCAGTTCCTCTTAGTTTAGTCCCACCTCGCCTGTCCAG
CAGAGTTCTGACCGGTTTATAAACTCGCTTGCTGCATCAGACTTGGGTGACGCACTTTATGAACCGTTTT
AGAGCTAGAAATAGCAAGTTAAAATAAGGCTAGTCCGTTATCAACTTGAAAAAGTGGCACCGAGTCGGTG
CTTTTTTTCTAGACCCAGCTTTCTTGTACAAAGTTGGCATTACGCTCAGAGAATTCGCATGCGGAGGACC
AAGCCCGTTATTCTGACAGTTCTGGTGCTCAACACATTTATATTTATCAAGGAGCACATTGTTACTCACT
GCTAGGAGGGAATCGAACTAGGAATATTGATCAGAGGAACTACGAGAGAGCTGAAGATAACTGCCCTCTA
GCTCTCACTGATCTGGGTCGCATAGTGAGATGCAGCCCACGTGAGTTCAGCAACGGTCTAGCGCTGGGCT
TTTAGGCCCGCATGATCGGGCTTTTGTCGGGTGGTCGACGTGTTCACGATTGGGGAGAGCAACGCAGCAG
TTCCTCTTAGTTTAGTCCCACCTCGCCTGTCCAGCAGAGTTCTGACCGGTTTATAAACTCGCTTGCTGCA
TCAGACTTGGGGGAAGGTGTTGGATGTGTGTTTTAGAGCTAGAAATAGCAAGTTAAAATAAGGCTAGTCC
GTTATCAACTTGAAAAAGTGGCACCGAGTCGGTGCTTTTTTTCTAGACCCAGCTTTCTTGTACAAAGTTG
GCATTACGCTTGTGGAATTCCTCGAGGGAGGACCAAGCCCGTTATTCTGACAGTTCTGGTGCTCAACACA
TTTATATTTATCAAGGAGCACATTGTTACTCACTGCTAGGAGGGAATCGAACTAGGAATATTGATCAGAG
GAACTACGAGAGAGCTGAAGATAACTGCCCTCTAGCTCTCACTGATCTGGGTCGCATAGTGAGATGCAGC
CCACGTGAGTTCAGCAACGGTCTAGCGCTGGGCTTTTAGGCCCGCATGATCGGGCTTTTGTCGGGTGGTC
GACGTGTTCACGATTGGGGAGAGCAACGCAGCAGTTCCTCTTAGTTTAGTCCCACCTCGCCTGTCCAGCA
GAGTTCTGACCGGTTTATAAACTCGCTTGCTGCATCAGACTTGACGTACGGTGGGGAAGGTGTGTTTTAG
AGCTAGAAATAGCAAGTTAAAATAAGGCTAGTCCGTTATCAACTTGAAAAAGTGGCACCGAGTCGGTGCT
TTTTTTCTAGACCCAGCTTTCTTGTACAAAGTTGGCATTACGCTGAGCGAGGATGCACATGTGACCGAGG
GAGGTGTCATCTATGTTACTGCTAGTCGATTTAAATCCTTAATTAACCCTGCAGGCATCTCCAATTCGCC
CTATAGTGAGTCGTATTACACCGGTGAGGATCTAGACCCAGCTTTCTTGTACAAAGTTGGCATTATAAGA
AAGCATTGCTTATCAATTTGTTGCAACGAACAGGTCACTATCAGTCAAAATAAAATCATTATTTGCCATC
CAGCTGCAGCTCTGGCCCGTGTCTCAAAATCTCTGATGTTACATTGCACAAGATAAAAATATATCATCAT
GAACAATAAAACTGTCTGCTTACATAAACAGTAATACAAGGGGTGTTATGAGCCATATTCAACGGGAAAC
GTCGAGGCCGCGATTAAATTCCAACATGGATGCTGATTTATATGGGTATAAATGGGCTCGCGATAATGTC
GGGCAATCAGGTGCGACAATCTATCGCTTGTATGGGAAGCCCGATGCGCCAGAGTTGTTTCTGAAACATG
GCAAAGGTAGCGTTGCCAATGATGTTACAGATGAGATGGTCAGACTAAACTGGCTGACGGAATTTATGCC
TCTTCCGACCATCAAGCATTTTATCCGTACTCCTGGTGATGCATGGTTACTCACCACTGCGATCCCCGGA
AAAACAGCATTCCAGGTATTAGAAGAATATCCTGATTCAGGTGAAAATATTGTTGATGCGCTGGCAGTGT
TCCTGCGCCGGTTGCATTCGATTCCTGTTTGTAATTGTCCTTTTAACAGCGATCGCGTATTTCGTCTCGC
TCAGGCGCAATCACGAATGAATAACGGTTTGGTTGATGCGAGTGATTTTGATGACGAGCGTAATGGCTGG
CCTGTTGAACAAGTCTGGAAAGAAATGCATAAACTTTTGCCATTCTCACCGGATTCAGTCGTCACTCATG
GTGATTTCTCACTTGATAACCTTATTTTTGACGAGGGGAAATTAATAGGTTGTATTGATGTTGGACGAGT
CGGAATCGCAGACCGATACCAGGATCTTGCCATCCTATGGAACTGCCTCGGTGAGTTTTCTCCTTCATTA
CAGAAACGGCTTTTTCAAAAATATGGTATTGATAATCCTGATATGAATAAATTGCAGTTTCATTTGATGC
TCGATGAGTTTTTCTAATCAGAATTGGTTAATTGGTTGTAACATTATTCAGATTGGGCCCCGTTCCACTG
AGCGTCAGACCCCGTAGAAAAGATCAAAGGATCTTCTTGAGATCCTTTTTTTCTGCGCGTAATCTGCTGC
TTGCAAACAAAAAAACCACCGCTACCAGCGGTGGTTTGTTTGCCGGATCAAGAGCTACCAACTCTTTTTC
CGAAGGTAACTGGCTTCAGCAGAGCGCAGATACCAAATACTGTTCTTCTAGTGTAGCCGTAGTTAGGCCA
CCACTTCAAGAACTCTGTAGCACCGCCTACATACCTCGCTCTGCTAATCCTGTTACCAGTGGCTGCTGCC
AGTGGCGATAAGTCGTGTCTTACCGGGTTGGACTCAAGACGATAGTTACCGGATAAGGCGCAGCGGTCGG
GCTGAACGGGGGGTTCGTGCACACAGCCCAGCTTGGAGCGAACGACCTACACCGAACTGAGATACCTACA
GCGTGAGCTATGAGAAAGCGCCACGCTTCCCGAAGGGAGAAAGGCGGACAGGTATCCGGTAAGCGGCAGG
GTCGGAACAGGAGAGCGCACGAGGGAGCTTCCAGGGGGAAACGCCTGGTATCTTTATAGTCCTGTCGGGT
TTCGCCACCTCTGACTTGAGCGTCGATTTTTGTGATGCTCGTCAGGGGGGCGGAGCCTATGGAAAAACGC
CAGCAACGCGGCCTTTTTACGGTTCCTGGCCTTTTGCTGGCCTTTTGCTCACATGTT
